>Addgene plasmid #1880 | Cdk3-DN-HA | addgene partial sequence | sequence record 16974 | Bglob-pA-R 5'-ttttggcagagggaaaaaga-3'
CAGCCACCACCTTCTGATAGGCAGCCTGCACCTGAGGAGTGAATTCCTCGACGGATCCTTCTCAAGCATA
ATCTGGCACATCATAATGGCGGAATCGCTGCAGCACATACTGGCGGGCAGCTGGGGAGGGCTCAGGGGAT
GAGAAGTACGGGTGGGCCAGGGCAGTCTTGGCTGTGATCCGCTGGCTGGGGTCATACTGCAGGAGTTGCA
TGAGCAGGTCCCTGCCCTCTGGCTCCAGATTGGGCACAATCTCTTCCAGTCCCTTCCTGGTCCACTTAGG
GAAGCTGCCCTTATAGTCAGGCAGCTGGGCGACCCCGGGCCATGTGTCTTCGCTGGGTGTCCCCAGCATA
CGAAAGATACGAAAGAGCTGGTCAATCTCAGAGTCACCAGGAAACAGGGCTTTTCGAGTCACCATCTCTG
CAAAGATGCAACCAATGCTCCAGATATCCACAGCTGTGGTATAGAACTTGCTGCCCAAGAGAATCTCGGG
GGCGCGATACCACAGTGTCACCACCTCATGGGTGTAGGTGCGCAGGGGCACCCCGAAGGCGCGAGCCAGG
CCGAAGTTAGCCAGCTTGATGGCACCCAACTCATTGATGAGCAGGTTCTGGGGCTTCAGGTCTCGGTGGA
TGACCCGATGTGAGTGGCAGAAACTCACCCCCTGCAGCAGCTGGAAGAGGTAGCTCTTGATGAGGTGCAG
GGGGAGCTCTGAGCCTGGGGTGGAGTCCATGTACTTCTT
