[The description below was written by a language model from this plasmid's Addgene catalogue record.]
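Description:
Cdk3-DN-HA is a mammalian expression plasmid built on the pCMV-neo-Bam backbone (about 6.55 kb without insert) that carries a dominant-negative form of human cyclin-dependent kinase 3 (CDK3). It is maintained in E. coli as a high-copy plasmid under ampicillin selection, and it carries a neomycin resistance marker so that transfected mammalian cells can be selected with G418. No feature table accompanies the record, so the bacterial origin and the regulatory elements are not itemised. The backbone name implies a CMV promoter driving the insert, and the listed sequencing primers, which are named for a β-globin intron and a β-globin polyadenylation region, suggest that these elements flank the cloning site, but the record does not state this directly.

The CDK3 coding sequence was inserted as a BamHI fragment, with both BamHI sites retained, so the insert can be excised with that single enzyme. The protein carries an aspartate-to-asparagine substitution in a conserved motif of the kinase domain and has an HA epitope tag fused to its C terminus. Mutating this conserved aspartate is a standard way to abolish catalytic activity while leaving the protein folded; such a mutant is generally expected to compete with the endogenous kinase for binding partners such as cyclins, giving a dominant-negative effect. The HA tag allows the mutant protein to be detected or immunoprecipitated with anti-HA antibodies and distinguished from endogenous CDK3.

The associated publication concerns the distinct roles of individual cyclin-dependent kinases in cell cycle control, which fits use of this plasmid to overexpress inactive CDK3 in cultured mammalian cells, transiently or after G418 selection, and examine the effect on cell cycle progression.
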