Addgene plasmid #1880: Cdk3-DN-HA
Depositing lab: Sander van den Heuvel. Publication: Distinct roles for cyclin-dependent kinases in cell cycle control. van den Heuvel S, Harlow E. Science 1993 Dec 24;262(5142):2050-4. 10.1126/science.8266103 PubMed 8266103.
Backbone
  Vector backbone: pCMV-neo-Bam
  Backbone size w/o insert (bp): 6550
  Vector type: Mammalian Expression
  Selectable markers: Neomycin (select with G418)
Growth in bacteria
  Bacterial resistance: Ampicillin, 100 μg/mL
  Growth temperature: 37°C
  Growth strain: DH5alpha
  Copy number: High Copy
Gene/Insert
  Gene/Insert name: Cdk3 (alt names: cyclin-dependent kinase 3; CDK3)
  Species: H. sapiens (human)
  Mutation: Dominant negative, D to N in conserved KLAD*FGLAR stretch
  Entrez Gene: CDK3
  Tag / fusion protein: HA (C terminal on insert)
  Cloning method: Restriction Enzyme; 5′ cloning site BamHI (not destroyed); 3′ cloning site BamHI (not destroyed)
  Sequencing primers: 5′ Bglob-intron-F; 3′ Bglob-pA-R
Terms and licenses: Academic/Nonprofit Terms; Industry Terms: Not Available to Industry
Depositor comments: See scanned map.
How to cite: Cdk3-DN-HA was a gift from Sander van den Heuvel (Addgene plasmid # 1880 ; http://n2t.net/addgene:1880 ; RRID:Addgene_1880)
